Addgene plasmid #215508: pMRX-IP-muGFP-hATG2A mLIRΔWIR
Purpose: Expresses GFP tagged human ATG2A which has the mutation in LC3 interacting region and lacks WIPI interacting region.
Depositing lab: Noboru Mizushima. Depositing organization: The University of Tokyo. Publication: Comprehensive analysis of autophagic functions of WIPI family proteins and their implications for the pathogenesis of beta-propeller associated neurodegeneration. Shimizu T, Tamura N, Nishimura T, Saito C, Yamamoto H, Mizushima N. Hum Mol Genet. 2023 Aug 7;32(16):2623-2637. doi: 10.1093/hmg/ddad096. PubMed 37364041.
Backbone
  Vector backbone: pMRXIPU
  Backbone manufacturer: Dr.Shoji Yamaoka of Tokyo Medical and Dental University
  Backbone size w/o insert (bp): 6138
  Total vector size (bp): 12576
  Vector type: Mammalian Expression, Retroviral
  Selectable markers: Puromycin
Growth in bacteria
  Bacterial resistance: Ampicillin, 100 μg/mL
  Growth temperature: 37°C
  Growth strain: NEB Stable
  Copy number: High Copy
Gene/Insert
  Gene/Insert name: Autophagy related 2A (alt name: ATG2A)
  Species: H. sapiens (human)
  Insert size (bp): 6438
  Mutation: P656R (natural variant with no functional relevance), LC3-interacting region (LIR, residues 1362–1365) is substituted with alanine and WIPI-interacting region (WIR, residues 1374–1404) is deleted.
  GenBank ID: NM_015104.3
  Entrez Gene: ATG2A (a.k.a. BLTP4A)
  Tag / fusion protein: muGFP (N terminal on insert)
  Cloning method: Gibson Cloning
  Sequencing primers: 5′ CTGTACAAGggttcaggctcgGGATCCTCACGATGGCTGTGGCCATGG; 3′ CGGCCGCtTTACTCGAGacccGAATTCTCAGTCTTGGGCACTGTCCGA
Terms and licenses: Academic/Nonprofit Terms; Industry Terms: Not Available to Industry
How to cite: pMRX-IP-muGFP-hATG2A mLIRΔWIR was a gift from Noboru Mizushima (Addgene plasmid # 215508 ; http://n2t.net/addgene:215508 ; RRID:Addgene_215508)
