[The description below was written by a language model from this plasmid's Addgene catalogue record and pLannotate feature annotations shown in this document.]
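Description:
pMRX-IP-muGFP-hATG2A mLIRΔWIR is a 12.6 kb Moloney murine leukemia virus-based retroviral vector, built on the pMRXIPU backbone, for stable expression of a GFP-tagged mutant of human ATG2A in mammalian cells. In bacteria it is maintained through a high-copy ColE1/pUC-type origin and an ampicillin resistance gene (β-lactamase) driven by its own bla promoter. The retroviral portion begins with a CMV enhancer fused to a partial MMLV LTR, a hybrid 5′ arrangement that drives transcription of the viral genome in packaging cells. This is followed by the MMLV Ψ packaging signal, a truncated gag segment lacking its start codon, and a pol fragment carrying the splice acceptor. A full MMLV LTR closes the provirus at the 3′ end.

The payload is a bicistronic cassette. The monomeric green fluorescent protein muGFP is fused through a short linker to the N terminus of ATG2A, a protein involved in autophagosome assembly that tethers the isolation membrane to the ER and mediates lipid transfer for membrane expansion. The ATG2A coding sequence carries alanine substitutions across its LC3-interacting region (residues 1362–1365) and a deletion of the WIPI-interacting region (residues 1374–1404). It also carries P656R, which the record describes as a natural variant with no functional relevance. Downstream, an EMCV IRES allows translation of puromycin N-acetyltransferase from the same transcript, so puromycin selection enriches for transduced cells that express the fusion. The record shows no separate internal promoter, so expression appears to depend on the LTR-driven transcript. The construct is suited to testing, by fluorescence imaging and functional assays, how loss of LC3 and WIPI binding affects ATG2A localisation and autophagic function.
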