Features (pLannotate 1.2.2; 14 found; start..end, strand, type, name):
      1..380     +  enhancer       CMV enhancer: human cytomegalovirus immediate early enhancer
    381..676     +  LTR            3' LTR (ΔU3) (fragment): self-inactivating 3' long terminal repeat (LTR) from Moloney murine leukemia virus
    739..1096    +  misc_feature   MMLV Ψ: packaging signal of Moloney murine leukemia virus (MMLV)
   1161..1577    +  CDS            gag (truncated): truncated Moloney murine leukemia virus (MMLV) gag gene lacking the start codon
   1587..1961    +  misc_feature   pol region: Moloney murine leukemia virus (MMLV) pol region containing the splice acceptor site
   2000..2710    +  CDS            muGFP: muGFP is a basic (constitutively fluorescent) green fluorescent protein published in 2018, derived from Aequorea victoria.
   2729..8446    +  CDS            ATG2A: ATG2A_HUMAN - Also known as KIAA0404. Experimental evidence at protein level: Swiss-Prot protein existence level 1. Involved in autophagosome assembly, regulating the size of nascent autophagosomes (PubMed:28561066). Also regulates lipid droplets morphology and distribution within the cell (PubMed:22219374, PubMed:28561066). Tethers the edge of the isolation membrane (IM) to the endoplasmic reticulum (ER) and mediates direct lipid transfer from ER to IM for IM expansion (By similarity). From Homo sapiens (Human).
   8491..9066    +  misc_feature   IRES2: internal ribosome entry site (IRES) of the encephalomyocarditis virus (EMCV)
   9073..9672    +  CDS            PuroR: puromycin N-acetyltransferase; pac from Streptomyces alboniger; confers resistance to puromycin
   9780..10371   +  LTR            LTR: long terminal repeat from Moloney murine leukemia virus
  10437..10489   -  CDS            lacI (fragment): lac repressor; lacI; The lac repressor binds to the lac operator to inhibit transcription in E. coli. This inhibition can be relieved by adding lactose or isopropyl-β-D-thiogalactopyranoside (IPTG).
  10672..11260   -  rep_origin     ori: high-copy-number ColE1/pMB1/pBR322/pUC origin of replication
  11424..12284   -  CDS            AmpR: β-lactamase; bla; confers resistance to ampicillin, carbenicillin, and related antibiotics
  12285..12389   -  promoter       AmpR promoter: bla
>Addgene plasmid #215508 | pMRX-IP-muGFP-hATG2A mLIRΔWIR | addgene full sequence | sequence record 436479 | Addgene NGS Result
GACATTGATTATTGACTAGTTATTAATAGTAATCAATTACGGGGTCATTAGTTCATAGCCCATATATGGA
GTTCCGCGTTACATAACTTACGGTAAATGGCCCGCCTGGCTGACCGCCCAACGACCCCCGCCCATTGACG
TCAATAATGACGTATGTTCCCATAGTAACGCCAATAGGGACTTTCCATTGACGTCAATGGGTGGAGTATT
TACGGTAAACTGCCCACTTGGCAGTACATCAAGTGTATCATATGCCAAGTACGCCCCCTATTGACGTCAA
TGACGGTAAATGGCCCGCCTGGCATTATGCCCAGTACATGACCTTATGGGACTTTCCTACTTGGCAGTAC
ATCTACGTATTAGTCATCGCTATTACCATGCTAGAGAACCATCAGATGTTTCCAGGGTGCCCCAAGGACC
TGAAATGACCCTGTGCCTTATTTGAACTAACCAATCAGTTCGCTTCTCGCTTCTGTTCGCGCGCTTCTGC
TCCCCGAGCTCAATAAAAGAGCCCACAACCCCTCACTCGGCGCGCCAGTCCTCCGATTGACTGAGTCGCC
CGGGTACCCGTGTATCCAATAAACCCTCTTGCAGTTGCATCCGACTTGTGGTCTCGCTGTTCCTTGGGAG
GGTCTCCTCTGAGTGATTGACTACCCGTCAGCGGGGGTCTTTCATTTGGGGGCTCGTCCGGGATCGGGAG
ACCCCTGCCCAGGGACCACCGACCCACCACCGGGAGGTAAGCTGGCCAGCAACTTATCTGTGTCTGTCCG
ATTGTCTAGTGTCTATGACTGATTTTATGCGCCTGCGTCGGTACTAGTTAGCTAACTAGCTCTGTATCTG
GCGGACCCGTGGTGGAACTGACGAGTTCGGAACACCCGGCCGCAACCCTGGGAGACGTCCCAGGGACTTC
GGGGGCCGTTTTTGTGGCCCGACCTGAGTCCAAAAATCCCGATCGTTTTGGACTCTTTGGTGCACCCCCC
TTAGAGGAGGGATATGTGGTTCTGGTAGGAGACGAGAACCTAAAACAGTTCCCGCCTCCGTCTGAATTTT
TGCTTTCGGTTTGGGACCGAAGCCGCGCCGCGCGTCTTGTCTGCTGCAGCATCGTTCTGTGTTGTCTCTG
TCTGACTGTGTTTCTGTATTTGTCTGAAAATATGGGCCCGGGCCAGACTGTTACCACTCCCTTAAGTTTG
ACCTTAGGTCACTGGAAAGATGTCGAGCGGATCGCTCACAACCAGTCGGTAGATGTCAAGAAGAGACGTT
GGGTTACCTTCTGCTCTGCAGAATGGCCAACCTTTAACGTCGGATGGCCGCGAGACGGCACCTTTAACCG
AGACCTCATCACCCAGGTTAAGATCAAGGTCTTTTCACCTGGCCCGCATGGACACCCAGACCAGGTCCCC
TACATCGTGACCTGGGAAGCCTTGGCTTTTGACCCCCCTCCCTGGGTCAAGCCCTTTGTACACCCTAAGC
CTCCGCCTCCTCTTCCTCCATCCGCCCCGTCTCTCCCCCTTGAACCTCCTCGTTCGACCCCGCCTCGATC
CTCCCTTTATCCAGCCCTCACTCCTTCTCTAGGCGCCCCCATATGGCCATATGAGATCTTATATGGGGCA
CCCCCGCCCCTTGTAAACTTCCCTGACCCTGACATGACAAGAGTTACTAACAGCCCCTCTCTCCAAGCTC
ACTTACAGGCTCTCTACTTAGTCCAGCACGAAGTCTGGAGACCTCTGGCGGCAGCCTACCAAGAACAACT
GGACCGACCGGTGGTACCTCACCCTTACCGAGTCGGCGACACAGTGTGGGTCCGCCGACACCAGACTAAG
AACCTAGAACCTCGCTGGAAAGGACCTTACACAGTCCTGCTGACCACCCCCACCGCCCTCAAAGTAGACG
GCATCGCAGCTTGGATACACGCCGCCCACGTGAAGGCTGCCGACCCCGGGGGTGGACCATCCTCTAGACT
GCCGGATCTGCCATCGATATAAAGCTTGCCACCATGGTGAGCAAGGGCGAGGAGCTGTTCACCGGGGTGG
TGCCCATCCTGGTCGAGCTGGACGGCGACGTAAACGGCCACAAGTTCAGCGTGAGAGGCGAGGGCGAGGG
CGATGCCACCAATGGCAAGCTGACCCTGAAGTTCATCTGCACCACCGGCAAGCTGCCCGTGCCCTGGCCC
ACCCTCGTGACCACCCTGACCTACGGCGTGTTGTGCTTCAGCCGCTACCCCGACCACATGAAGAGACACG
ACTTCTTCAAGTCCGCCATGCCCGAAGGCTACGTCCAGGAGCGCACCATCTCATTCAAGGACGACGGCAC
ATACAAGACCCGCGCCGAGGTGAAGTTCGAGGGCGACACCCTGGTGAACCGCATCGAGCTGAAGGGCATC
GACTTCAAGGAGGACGGCAACATCCTGGGGCACAAGCTGGAGTACAACTTTAACAGCCACAACGTCTATA
TCACAGCCGACAAGCAGAAGAACGGCATCAAGGCTTATTTCAAGATCCGCCACAACGTTGAGGACGGCAG
CGTGCAGCTCGCCGACCACTACCAGCAGAACACCCCCATCGGCGACGGCCCCGTGCTGCTGCCCGACAAC
CACTACCTGAGCACCCAGTCCGTTCTGAGCAAAGACCCCAACGAGAAGCGCGATCACATGGTCCTGCTGG
AGGATGTGACCGCCGCCGGGATCACTCATGGCATGGACGAGCTGTACAAGGGTTCAGGCTCGGGATCCTC
ACGATGGCTGTGGCCATGGTCAAACTGTGTGAAAGAGCGGGTCTGCCGCTACTTGCTGCACCACTACTTA
GGTCACTTCTTCCAAGAGCACCTCAGCCTGGACCAGCTCAGCCTCGATCTGTACAAGGGCAGCGTTGCCC
TGCGAGACATCCACCTGGAAATCTGGTCTGTGAACGAGGTGCTGGAGTCAATGGAGTCACCGCTGGAGCT
GGTGGAAGGCTTCGTGGGCTCCATCGAGGTGGCCGTGCCCTGGGCTGCTCTGCTCACCGACCACTGCACA
GTGCGCGTGTCCGGCCTCCAGCTCACCTTGCAGCCCCGCCGGGGTCCAGCGCCAGGGGCTGCCGACTCAC
AGAGCTGGGCCTCATGCATGACCACAAGCCTGCAGCTGGCCCAGGAGTGTCTGCGGGATGGGCTACCGGA
GCCCTCTGAGCCACCACAGCCCCTGGAGGGGCTGGAGATGTTTGCCCAGACCATTGAGACTGTGCTTCGG
AGGATCAAAGTGACCTTCCTGGACACTGTCGTGAGGGTGGAGCACTCTCCGGGTGATGGGGAACGTGGTG
TGGCCGTCGAGGTCCGTGTGCAGAGACTGGAGTACTGTGATGAGGCAGTGCGGGACCCAAGCCAGGCGCC
GCCGGTGGATGTGCATCAGCCGCCTGCCTTCCTGCACAAGCTGCTGCAGCTGGCAGGGGTCCGCCTGCAC
TACGAGGAGCTCCCGGCACAGGAAGAGCCTCCAGAGCCCCCCTTGCAGATCGGCAGCTGCTCAGGGTACA
TGGAGCTGATGGTGAAGTTGAAGCAAAATGAGGCCTTCCCTGGCCCCAAGTTGGAGGTGGCGGGACAGCT
GGGCTCCCTGCACCTGCTCCTGACCCCGAGGCAGCTCCAGCAACTTCAGGAACTGCTCAGCGCCGTGAGC
CTTACAGACCACGAGGGCCTGGCTGACAAGCTGAACAAGAGCCGCCCGCTAGGTGCCGAAGACCTGTGGC
TGATTGAGCAGGACCTGAACCAGCAGCTGCAGGCAGGGGCAGTGGCTGAGCCCCTCAGCCCAGACCCCCT
TACCAACCCCCTTCTCAACCTGGATAACACTGACCTCTTCTTCTCCATGGCTGGCCTCACAAGCAGTGTG
GCCTCAGCCCTCTCTGAGCTCTCCCTCTCCGATGTAGACCTGGCCTCCTCTGTGCGCAGCGACATGGCCT
CCCGCCGGCTCTCTGCCCAGGCCCACCCAGCTGGCAAGATGGCCCCCAACCCCCTCCTGGACACCATGCG
CCCTGACTCGCTGCTGAAGATGACCTTGGGGGGTGTGACCCTGACCTTGCTTCAGACGTCTGCCCCATCT
TCCGGACCACCTGACCTCGCCACGCACTTTTTCACCGAGTTTGATGCCACCAAGGATGGGCCCTTCGGTT
CCCGAGACTTCCATCACCTTCGACCACGCTTCCAGAGGGCCTGTCCCTGTAGCCATGTTCGGCTAACGGG
CACAGCCGTGCAGCTGTCCTGGGAGCTGCGGACGGGCAGTCGGGGCCGGCGGACAACCAGCATGGAAGTG
CACTTCGGGCAGCTGGAGGTGCTGGAGTGTCTGTGGCCCCGGGGCACCTCTGAGCCTGAGTACACGGAGA
TCCTGACCTTTCCTGGTACGCTGGGCTCCCAGGCCTCAGCTCGGCCCTGCGCCCATCTGCGCCACACACA
GATCCTGCGCCGTGTGCCTAAGAGCCGACCCCGGCGCTCAGTTGCCTGCCATTGCCACTCAGAACTGGCC
CTGGACCTGGCCAACTTTCAGGCGGACGTGGAGCTGGGGGCCCTGGACCGGCTGGCCGCCCTACTGCGCC
TGGCCACCGTACCTGCTGAGCCTCCAGCCGGCCTGCTGACAGAGCCCCTGCCGGCGATGGAGCAGCAGAC
GGTATTTCGGCTCTCTGCACCCCGGGCCACGCTGCGGCTGCGCTTCCCCATTGCCGACCTGCGGCCTGAG
CGGGACCCCTGGGCGGGCCAGGCCGTGCGGGCTGAGCAGCTTCGGCTGGAGCTGAGTGAGCCCCAGTTCC
GGTCAGAGCTTAGCAGTGGGCCTGGTCCCCCAGTCCCCACCCACCTGGAACTCACCTGCTCCGACCTACA
TGGTATCTATGAAGATGGAGGGAAGCCACCTGTCCCTTGCCTGCGTGTCTCCAAAGCCCTGGACCCCAAG
AGCACTGGGCGCAAGTACTTCCTGCCCCAGGTAGTGGTGACTGTGAACCCCCAGTCCAGCAGCACACAGT
GGGAGGTGGCCCCGGAGAAGGGAGAGGAACTGGAGCTGTCAGTGGAGAGTCCCTGTGAGCTGCGGGAACC
TGAGCCCTCGCCCTTCTCCTCTAAGAGGACCATGTATGAGACAGAGGAGATGGTGATCCCTGGAGACCCT
GAGGAGATGAGGACGTTCCAGAGCCGGACCCTAGCACTGTCCCGCTGCAGCCTGGAAGTGATCCTGCCCA
GTGTCCACATCTTTCTGCCCAGCAAGGAGGTCTACGAGAGCATCTACAACAGGATCAACAACGACCTGCT
CATGTGGGAGCCTGCAGATCTGCTTCCCACCCCCGACCCCGCCGCCCAGCCCTCGGGCTTCCCCGGCCCC
TCAGGCTTCTGGCACGACAGCTTTAAGATGTGCAAGTCAGCCTTCAAGCTGGCCAACTGCTTTGATCTCA
CCCCAGACTCGGACTCGGATGACGAGGATGCCCACTTCTTCTCAGTGGGGGCATCAGGTGGCCCACAGGC
CGCTGCCCCTGAGGCCCCAAGTCTTCACTTGCAGAGCACCTTCTCTACACTGGTGACAGTGCTGAAGGGG
CGGATCACAGCCCTCTGTGAGACCAAGGATGAGGGTGGGAAGCGGCTGGAGGCTGTGCACGGGGAGCTGG
TGCTGGACATGGAGCACGGTACCCTCTTCAGCGTCTCCCAGTACTGTGGCCAGCCAGGACTTGGCTACTT
CTGTCTGGAAGCTGAAAAGGCAACACTCTACCACCGAGCGGCCGTGGATGACTACCCGCTGCCCAGTCAC
CTGGACCTTCCCAGTTTCGCTCCCCCGGCTCAGCTGGCCCCAACCATCTACCCATCGGAGGAAGGGGTGA
CCGAGCGGGGAGCCTCGGGCCGCAAGGGCCAGGGCCGGGGACCCCACATGTTGTCCACTGCTGTGCGCAT
CCACCTGGACCCCCACAAGAATGTGAAGGAGTTCCTGGTGACACTGCGGTTGCACAAAGCCACCTTGCGC
CACTACATGGCCCTGCCCGAGCAGAGCTGGCATTCCCAGTTGTTGGAGTTCCTAGACGTGCTGGATGACC
CTGTGCTGGGCTACCTGCCCCCGACGGTCATCACCATCCTGCACACACACCTGTTCTCCTGCTCTGTGGA
CTATAGGCCACTCTACCTCCCAGTGCGTGTCCTCATCACCGCGGAGACCTTCACTCTCTCCAGCAACATC
ATCATGGACACCTCCACCTTCCTGCTCAGGTTCATCCTCGATGACTCCGCCTTGTACCTGTCCGACAAGT
GTGAGGTGGAGACCCTGGACCTGCGGCGAGATTATGTCTGTGTTTTGGATGTTGACCTCTTGGAACTTGT
GATTAAAACCTGGAAAGGGAGCACCGAGGGCAAACTGAGCCAGCCACTATTCGAGCTGCGCTGCTCCAAC
AATGTGGTACACGTGCACAGCTGTGCCGACTCCTGTGCCCTGCTGGTCAACCTGCTCCAGTACGTAATGA
GCACAGGCGATCTGCACCCCCCACCCCGGCCCCCCAGCCCCACGGAGATCGCCGGCCAGAAGCTCTCGGA
GAGTCCTGCCTCTCTGCCCTCGTGCCCCCCAGTGGAGACGGCCCTCATCAACCAGCGTGACCTGGCCGAC
GCCCTCCTGGACACCGAGCGCAGCCTACGGGAGCTGGCCCAGCCTTCAGGTGGCCACCTCCCTCAGGCGT
CGCCCATCTCCGTCTACCTATTCCCAGGTGAACGGAGTGGGGCCCCACCCCCTTCACCACCTGTCGGGGG
CCCTGCTGGCAGCTTAGGGTCATGCTCAGAGGAGAAGGAAGATGAAAGGGAAGAGGAGGGCGATGGAGAC
ACCCTGGACAGTGATGAGGCCGCCGCCGCCGATGCTCCCGGCCTGGGCATCCCGTTGCTGCGGGCACCTG
CCCATTTCCCAGTGCCCAGCACTCGGGTGGTGCTACGTGAGGTCTCCCTCGTCTGGCACCTCTATGGGGG
CCGAGACTTTGGCCCCCACCCCGGCCACAGGGCAAGAACTGGCCTCTCAGGTCCCAGGAGCTCCCCTTCC
CGCTGCTCTGGCCCCAACCGGCCCCAGAACTCATGGCGCACGCAGGGGGGCAGCGGGCGGCAGCACCATG
TCCTCATGGAGATCCAGCTGAGCAAGGTAAGCTTCCAGCACGAGGTGTACCCAGCGGAGCCAGCCACAGG
CCCTGCGGCCCCCAGCCAGGAGCTGGAGGAGCGACCGCTGTCCCGTCAGGTGTTCATCGTGCAGGAGCTG
GAGGTCCGAGACCGGCTCGCCTCCTCCCAGATCAACAAGTTCCTGTACCTACACACGAGTGAGCGGATGC
CGCGACGTGCCCACTCTAACATGCTCACCATCAAAGCGCTGCATGTGGCCCCCACTACCAACCTGGGTGG
GCCTGAGTGCTGTCTCCGCGTCTCGCTGATGCCCCTGCGGCTCAATGTGGACCAGGATGCCCTCTTCTTC
CTCAAGGACTTCTTCACTAGTCTGGTGGCCGGCATCAACCCCGTGGTCCCAGGGGAGACCTCCGCTGAGG
CTCGCCCCGAGACTCGAGCCCAGCCCAGCAGCCCCCTGGAAGGGCAGGCCGAAGGCGTAGAGACCACTGG
TTCGCAGGAGGCCCCAGGAGGTGGACACAGCCCCTCCCCTCCTGACCAGCAGCCCATCTACTTCAGAGAG
TTCCGCTTCACGTCTGAGGTCCCCATCTGGCTGGATTACCATGGCAAGCACGTCACGATGGACCAGGTGG
GCACTTTTGCTGGCCTCCTCATCGGCCTGGCCCAACTCAACTGCTCCGAGCTGAAGCTAAAGCGGCTCTG
TTGCAGGCACGGGCTCCTGGGTGTGGACAAGGTGCTGGGCTATGCCCTCAACGAGTGGCTGCAGGACATC
CGCAAGAACCAGCTGCCCGGCCTGCTGGGAGGCGTGGGCCCCATGCACTCGGTTGTCCAGCTCTTCCAAG
GGTTCCGGGACCTGCTGTGGCTGCCCATTGAGCAGTACAGGAAGGATGGCCGCCTCATGCGGGGGCTGCA
GCGAGGGGCTGCCTCCTTTGGCTCATCCACAGCCTCTGCCGCCCTGGAACTCAGCAACCGGTTGGTACAG
GCTATCCAGGCCACAGCTGAGACCGTGTATGACATCCTGTCCCCGGCAGCCCCCGTCTCCCGCTCCCTGC
AGGATAAGCGCTCTGCGCGGAGGCTGCGCAGGGGCCAGCAGCCTGCCGACCTGCGGGAGGGTGTGGCCAA
GGCCTACGACACAGTGCGAGAGGGCATCTTGGATACAGCTCAGACCATCTGTGACGTGGCATCGCGGGGC
CATGAGCAGAAGGGGCTGACGGGCGCCGTGGGGGGCGTGATCCGCCAGCTGCCCCCGACTGTGGTGAAGC
CGCTCATCCTGGCCACGGAGGCCACGTCCAGCCTGCTCGGGGGCATGCGCAACCAGATTGTCCCCGACGC
CCACAAGGACCACGCCCTCAAGTGGCGCTCGGACAGTGCCCAAGACTGAGAATTCGGGTCTCGAGTAAAG
CGGCCGCTACGTAAATTCCGCCCCCCCCCCTAACGTTACTGGCCGAAGCCGCTTGGAATAAGGCCGGTGT
GCGTTTGTCTATATGTTATTTTCCACCATATTGCCGTCTTTTGGCAATGTGAGGGCCCGGAAACCTGGCC
CTGTCTTCTTGACGAGCATTCCTAGGGGTCTTTCCCCTCTCGCCAAAGGAATGCAAGGTCTGTTGAATGT
CGTGAAGGAAGCAGTTCCTCTGGAAGTTTCTTGAAGACAAACAACGTCTGTAGCGACCCTTTGCAGGCAG
CGGAACCCCCCACCTGGCGACAGGTGCCTCTGCGGCCAAAAGCCACGTGTATAAGATACACCTGCAAAGG
CGGCACAACCCCAGTGCCACGTTGTGAGTTGGATAGTTGTGGAAAGAGTCAAATGGCTCTCCTCAAGCGT
ATTCAACAAGGGGCTGAAGGATGCCCAGAAGGTACCCCATTGTATGGGATCTGATCTGGGGCCTCGGTGC
ACATGCTTTACATGTGTTTAGTCGAGGTTAAAAAAACGTCTAGGCCCCCCGAACCACGGGGACGTGGTTT
TCCTTTGAAAAACACGATGATAATATGGCCACAACCGTCGACATGACCGAGTACAAGCCCACGGTGCGCC
TCGCCACCCGCGACGACGTCCCCCGGGCCGTACGCACCCTCGCCGCCGCGTTCGCCGACTACCCCGCCAC
GCGCCACACCGTCGACCCGGACCGCCACATCGAGCGGGTCACCGAGCTGCAAGAACTCTTCCTCACGCGC
GTCGGGCTCGACATCGGCAAGGTGTGGGTCGCGGACGACGGCGCCGCGGTGGCGGTCTGGACCACGCCGG
AGAGCGTCGAAGCGGGGGCGGTGTTCGCCGAGATCGGCCCGCGCATGGCCGAGTTGAGCGGTTCCCGGCT
GGCCGCGCAGCAACAGATGGAAGGCCTCCTGGCGCCGCACCGGCCCAAGGAGCCCGCGTGGTTCCTGGCC
ACCGTCGGCGTCTCGCCCGACCACCAGGGCAAGGGTCTGGGCAGCGCCGTCGTGCTCCCCGGAGTGGAGG
CGGCCGAGCGCGCCGGGGTGCCCGCCTTCCTGGAGACCTCCGCGCCCCGCAACCTCCCCTTCTACGAGCG
GCTCGGCTTCACCGTCACCGCCGACGTCGAGGTGCCCGAAGGACCGCGCACCTGGTGCATGACCCGCAAG
CCCGGTGCCTGAGTCGACCGCCCGCCCCACGACCCGCAGCGCCCGACCGAAAGGAGCGCACGACCCCATG
GCTCGACGATAAAATAAAAGATTTTATTTAGTCTCCAGAAAAAGGGGGGAATGAAAGACCCCACCTGTAG
GTTTGGCAAGCTAGCTTAAGTAACGCCATTTTGCAAGGCATGGAAAAATACATAACTGAGAATAGAGAAG
TTCAGATCAAGGTCAGGAACAGATGGAACAGCTGAATATGGGCCAAACAGGATATCTGTGGTAAGCAGTT
CCTGCCCCGGCTCAGGGCCAAGAACAGATGGAACAGCTGAATATGGGCCAAACAGGATATCTGTGGTAAG
CAGTTCCTGCCCCGGCTCAGGGCCAAGAACAGATGGTCCCCAGATGCGGTCCAGCCCTCAGCAGTTTCTA
GAGAACCATCAGATGTTTCCAGGGTGCCCCAAGGACCTGAAATGACCCTGTGCCTTATTTGAACTAACCA
ATCAGTTCGCTTCTCGCTTCTGTTCGCGCGCTTCTGCTCCCCGAGCTCAATAAAAGAGCCCACAACCCCT
CACTCGGCGCGCCAGTCCTCCGATTGACTGAGTCGCCCGGGTACCCGTGTATCCAATAAACCCTCTTGCA
GTTGCATCCGACTTGTGGTCTCGCTGTTCCTTGGGAGGGTCTCCTCTGAGTGATTGACTACCCGTCAGCG
GGGGTCTTTCACATGCAGCATGTATCAAAATTAATTTGGTTTTTTTTCTTAAGTATTTACATTAAATGGC
CATAGTTGCATTAATGAATCGGCCAACGCGCGGGGAGAGGCGGTTTGCGTATTGGGCGCTCTTCCGCTTC
CTCGCTCACTGACTCGCTGCGCTCGGTCGTTCGGCTGCGGCGAGCGGTATCAGCTCACTCAAAGGCGGTA
ATACGGTTATCCACAGAATCAGGGGATAACGCAGGAAAGAACATGTGAGCAAAAGGCCAGCAAAAGGCCA
GGAACCGTAAAAAGGCCGCGTTGCTGGCGTTTTTCCATAGGCTCCGCCCCCCTGACGAGCATCACAAAAA
TCGACGCTCAAGTCAGAGGTGGCGAAACCCGACAGGACTATAAAGATACCAGGCGTTTCCCCCTGGAAGC
TCCCTCGTGCGCTCTCCTGTTCCGACCCTGCCGCTTACCGGATACCTGTCCGCCTTTCTCCCTTCGGGAA
GCGTGGCGCTTTCTCATAGCTCACGCTGTAGGTATCTCAGTTCGGTGTAGGTCGTTCGCTCCAAGCTGGG
CTGTGTGCACGAACCCCCCGTTCAGCCCGACCGCTGCGCCTTATCCGGTAACTATCGTCTTGAGTCCAAC
CCGGTAAGACACGACTTATCGCCACTGGCAGCAGCCACTGGTAACAGGATTAGCAGAGCGAGGTATGTAG
GCGGTGCTACAGAGTTCTTGAAGTGGTGGCCTAACTACGGCTACACTAGAAGAACAGTATTTGGTATCTG
CGCTCTGCTGAAGCCAGTTACCTTCGGAAAAAGAGTTGGTAGCTCTTGATCCGGCAAACAAACCACCGCT
GGTAGCGGTGGTTTTTTTGTTTGCAAGCAGCAGATTACGCGCAGAAAAAAAGGATCTCAAGAAGATCCTT
TGATCTTTTCTACGGGGTCTGACGCTCAGTGGAACGAAAACTCACGTTAAGGGATTTTGGTCATGAGATT
ATCAAAAAGGATCTTCACCTAGATCCTTTTGCGGCCGGCCGCAAATCAATCTAAAGTATATATGAGTAAA
CTTGGTCTGACAGTTACCAATGCTTAATCAGTGAGGCACCTATCTCAGCGATCTGTCTATTTCGTTCATC
CATAGTTGCCTGACTCCCCGTCGTGTAGATAACTACGATACGGGAGGGCTTACCATCTGGCCCCAGTGCT
GCAATGATACCGCGAGACCCACGCTCACCGGCTCCAGATTTATCAGCAATAAACCAGCCAGCCGGAAGGG
CCGAGCGCAGAAGTGGTCCTGCAACTTTATCCGCCTCCATCCAGTCTATTAATTGTTGCCGGGAAGCTAG
AGTAAGTAGTTCGCCAGTTAATAGTTTGCGCAACGTTGTTGCCATTGCTACAGGCATCGTGGTGTCACGC
TCGTCGTTTGGTATGGCTTCATTCAGCTCCGGTTCCCAACGATCAAGGCGAGTTACATGATCCCCCATGT
TGTGCAAAAAAGCGGTTAGCTCCTTCGGTCCTCCGATCGTTGTCAGAAGTAAGTTGGCCGCAGTGTTATC
ACTCATGGTTATGGCAGCACTGCATAATTCTCTTACTGTCATGCCATCCGTAAGATGCTTTTCTGTGACT
GGTGAGTACTCAACCAAGTCATTCTGAGAATAGTGTATGCGGCGACCGAGTTGCTCTTGCCCGGCGTCAA
CACGGGATAATACCGCGCCACATAGCAGAACTTTAAAAGTGCTCATCATTGGAAAACGTTCTTCGGGGCG
AAAACTCTCAAGGATCTTACCGCTGTTGAGATCCAGTTCGATGTAACCCACTCGTGCACCCAACTGATCT
TCAGCATCTTTTACTTTCACCAGCGTTTCTGGGTGAGCAAAAACAGGAAGGCAAAATGCCGCAAAAAAGG
GAATAAGGGCGACACGGAAATGTTGAATACTCATACTCTTCCTTTTTCAATATTATTGAAGCATTTATCA
GGGTTATTGTCTCATGAGCGGATACATATTTGAATGTATTTAGAAAAATAAACAAATAGGGGTTCCGCGC
ACATTTCCCCGAAAAGTGCCACCTGACGTCTAAGAAACCATTATTATCATGACATTAACCTATAAAAATA
GGCGTATCACGAGGCCCTTTCGTCTTCACTATAGGAGCTTGGCCCATTGCATACGTTGTATCCATATCAT
AATATGTACATTTATATTGGCTCATGTCCAACATTACCGCCATGTT
